>Addgene plasmid #162092 | pEpicVector3G_Puro-T2A-EGFP-StrepTagII-HA-FLAG | addgene full sequence | sequence record 318187 | Addgene NGS Result
GGCTCCGGTGCCCGTCAGTGGGCAGAGCGCACATCGCCCACAGTCCCCGAGAAGTTGGGGGGAGGGGTCG
GCAATTGAACCGGTGCCTAGAGAAGGTGGCGCGGGGTAAACTGGGAAAGTGATGTCGTGTACTGGCTCCG
CCTTTTTCCCGAGGGTGGGGGAGAACCGTATATAAGTGCAGTAGTCGCCGTGAACGTTCTTTTTCGCAAC
GGGTTTGCCGCCAGAACACAGGTAAGTGCCGTGTGTGGTTCCCGCGGGCCTGGCCTCTTTACGGGTTATG
GCCCTTGCGTGCCTTGAATTACTTCCACCTGGCTGCAGTACGTGATTCTTGATCCCGAGCTTCGGGTTGG
AAGTGGGTGGGAGAGTTCGAGGCCTTGCGCTTAAGGAGCCCCTTCGCCTCGTGCTTGAGTTGAGGCCTGG
CCTGGGCGCTGGGGCCGCCGCGTGCGAATCTGGTGGCACCTTCGCGCCTGTCTCGCTGCTTTCGATAAGT
CTCTAGCCATTTAAAATTTTTGATGACCTGCTGCGACGCTTTTTTTCTGGCAAGATAGTCTTGTAAATGC
GGGCCAAGATCTGCACACTGGTATTTCGGTTTTTGGGGCCGCGGGCGGCGACGGGGCCCGTGCGTCCCAG
CGCACATGTTCGGCGAGGCGGGGCCTGCGAGCGCGGCCACCGAGAATCGGACGGGGGTAGTCTCAAGCTG
GCCGGCCTGCTCTGGTGCCTGGTCTCGCGCCGCCGTGTATCGCCCCGCCCTGGGCGGCAAGGCTGGCCCG
GTCGGCACCAGTTGCGTGAGCGGAAAGATGGCCGCTTCCCGGCCCTGCTGCAGGGAGCTCAAAATGGAGG
ACGCGGCGCTCGGGAGAGCGGGCGGGTGAGTCACCCACACAAAGGAAAAGGGCCTTTCCGTCCTCAGCCG
TCGCTTCATGTGACTCCACGGAGTACCGGGCGCCGTCCAGGCACCTCGATTAGTTCTCGAGCTTTTGGAG
TACGTCGTCTTTAGGTTGGGGGGAGGGGTTTTATGCGATGGAGTTTCCCCACACTGAGTGGGTGGAGACT
GAAGTTAGGCCAGCTTGGCACTTGATGTAATTCTCCTTGGAATTTGCCCTTTTTGAGTTTGGATCTTGGT
TCATTCTCAAGCCTCAGACAGTGGTTCAAAGTTTTTTTCTTCCATTTCAGGTGTCGTGACAAGTTTGTAC
AAAAAAGCAGGCTGCCACCATGACCGAGTACAAGCCCACGGTGCGCCTCGCCACCCGCGACGACGTCCCC
AGGGCCGTACGCACCCTCGCCGCCGCGTTCGCCGACTACCCCGCCACGCGCCACACCGTCGATCCGGACC
GCCACATCGAGCGGGTCACCGAGCTGCAAGAACTCTTCCTCACGCGCGTCGGGCTCGACATCGGCAAGGT
GTGGGTCGCGGACGACGGCGCCGCGGTGGCGGTCTGGACCACGCCGGAGAGCGTCGAAGCGGGGGCGGTG
TTCGCCGAGATCGGCCCGCGCATGGCCGAGTTGAGCGGTTCCCGGCTGGCCGCGCAGCAACAGATGGAAG
GCCTCCTGGCGCCGCACCGGCCCAAGGAGCCCGCGTGGTTCCTGGCCACCGTCGGCGTCTCGCCCGACCA
CCAGGGCAAGGGTCTGGGCAGCGCCGTCGTGCTCCCCGGAGTGGAGGCGGCCGAGCGCGCCGGGGTGCCC
GCCTTCCTGGAGACCTCCGCGCCCCGCAACCTCCCCTTCTACGAGCGGCTCGGCTTCACCGTCACCGCCG
ACGTCGAGGTGCCCGAAGGACCGCGCACCTGGTGCATGACCCGCAAGCCCGGTGCCGGAAGCGGAGAGGG
CAGGGGAAGTCTTCTAACATGCGGGGACGTGGAGGAAAATCCCGGCCCCATGGTGAGCAAGGGCGAGGAG
CTGTTCACCGGGGTGGTGCCCATCCTGGTCGAGCTGGACGGCGACGTAAACGGCCACAAGTTCAGCGTGT
CCGGCGAGGGCGAGGGCGATGCCACCTACGGCAAGCTGACCCTGAAGTTCATCTGCACCACCGGCAAGCT
GCCCGTGCCCTGGCCCACCCTCGTGACCACCCTGACCTACGGCGTGCAGTGCTTCAGCCGCTACCCCGAC
CACATGAAGCAGCACGACTTCTTCAAGTCCGCCATGCCCGAAGGCTACGTCCAGGAGCGCACCATCTTCT
TCAAGGACGACGGCAACTACAAGACCCGCGCCGAGGTGAAGTTCGAGGGCGACACCCTGGTGAACCGCAT
CGAGCTGAAGGGCATCGACTTCAAGGAGGACGGCAACATCCTGGGGCACAAGCTGGAGTACAACTACAAC
AGCCACAACGTCTATATCATGGCCGACAAGCAGAAGAACGGCATCAAGGTGAACTTCAAGATCCGCCACA
ACATCGAGGACGGCAGCGTGCAGCTCGCCGACCACTACCAGCAGAACACCCCCATCGGCGACGGCCCCGT
GCTGCTGCCCGACAACCACTACCTGAGCACCCAGTCCGCCCTGAGCAAAGACCCCAACGAGAAGCGCGAT
CACATGGTCCTGCTGGAGTTCGTGACCGCCGCCGGGATCACTCTCGGCATGGACGAGCTGTACAAGGGTG
GCAGCGGCGGCGGCGGCTCTGGCGGCAACTGGAGCCACCCCCAGTTCGAGAAGTACCCCTACGACGTGCC
CGACTACGCCGACTACAAAGACGATGACGACAAGTAAACCCAGCTTTCTTGTACAAAGTGGTGATAATCG
AATTCCGATAATCAACCTCTGGATTACAAAATTTGTGAAAGATTGACTGGTATTCTTAACTATGTTGCTC
CTTTTACGCTATGTGGATACGCTGCTTTAATGCCTTTGTATCATGCTATTGCTTCCCGTATGGCTTTCAT
TTTCTCCTCCTTGTATAAATCCTGGTTGCTGTCTCTTTATGAGGAGTTGTGGCCCGTTGTCAGGCAACGT
GGCGTGGTGTGCACTGTGTTTGCTGACGCAACCCCCACTGGTTGGGGCATTGCCACCACCTGTCAGCTCC
TTTCCGGGACTTTCGCTTTCCCCCTCCCTATTGCCACGGCGGAACTCATCGCCGCCTGCCTTGCCCGCTG
CTGGACAGGGGCTCGGCTGTTGGGCACTGACAATTCCGTGGTGTTGTCGGGGAAGCTGACGTCCTTTCCA
TGGCTGCTCGCCTGTGTTGCCACCTGGATTCTGCGCGGGACGTCCTTCTGCTACGTCCCTTCGGCCCTCA
ATCCAGCGGACCTTCCTTCCCGCGGCCTGCTGCCGGCTCTGCGGCCTCTTCCGCGTCTTCGCCTTCGCCC
TCAGACGAGTCGGATCTCCCTTTGGGCCGCCTCCCCGCATCGGGAATTCCCGCGGTTCGCTTTAAGACCA
ATGACTTACAAGGCAGCTGTAGATCTTAGCCACTTTTTAAAAGAAAAGGGGGGACTGGAAGGGCTAATTC
ACTCCCAACGAAGACAAGATCTGCTTTTTGCTTGTACTGGGTCTCTCTGGTTAGACCAGATCTGAGCCTG
GGAGCTCTCTGGCTAACTAGGGAACCCACTGCTTAAGCCTCAATAAAGCTTGCCTTGAGTGCTTCAAGTA
GTGTGTGCCCGTCTGTTGTGTGACTCTGGTAACTAGAGATCCCTCAGACCCTTTTAGTCAGTGTGGAAAA
TCTCTAGCAGTAGTAGTTCATGTCATCTTATTATTCAGTATTTATAACTTGCAAAGAAATGAATATCAGA
GAGTGAGAGGAACTTGTTTATTGCAGCTTATAATGGTTACAAATAAAGCAATAGCATCACAAATTTCACA
AATAAAGCATTTTTTTCACTGCATTCTAGTTGTGGTTTGTCCAAACTCATCAATGTATCTTATCATGTCT
GGCTCTAGCTATCCCGCCCCTAACTCCGCCCATCCCGCCCCTAACTCCGCCCAGTTCCGCCCATTCTCCG
CCCCATGGCTGACTAATTTTTTTTATTTATGCAGAGGCCGAGGCCGCCTCGGCCTCTGAGCTATTCCAGA
AGTAGTGAGGAGGCTTTTTTGGAGGCCTAGGGACGTACCCAATTCGCCCTATAGTGAGTCGTATTACGCG
CGCTCACTGGCCGTCGTTTTACAACGTCGTGACTGGGAAAACCCTGGCGTTACCCAACTTAATCGCCTTG
CAGCACATCCCCCTTTCGCCAGCTGGCGTAATAGCGAAGAGGCCCGCACCGATCGCCCTTCCCAACAGTT
GCGCAGCCTGAATGGCGAATGGG
[124 nt withheld, positions 4224-4347]
C
[91 nt withheld, positions 4349-4439]
A
[49 nt withheld, positions 4441-4489]
CCTTTGACGTTGGAGTCCACGTTCTTT
[37 nt withheld, positions 4517-4553]
ACCCTATCTCGGTCTATTCTTTTGATTTATAAGGGATTTTGCCGATTTCGGCCTATTGGTTAAAAAATGA
GCTGATTTAACAAAAATTTAACGCGAATTTTAACAAAATATTAACGCTTACAATTTAGGTGGCACTTTTC
GGGGAAATGTGCGCGGAACCCCTATTTGTTTATTTTTCTAAATACATTCAAATATGTATCCGCTCATGAG
ACAATAACCCTGATAAATGCTTCAATAATATTGAAAAAGGAAGAGTATGAGTATTCAACATTTCCGTGTC
GCCCTTATTCCCTTTTTTGCGGCATTTTGCCTTCCTGTTTTTGCTCACCCAGAAACGCTGGTGAAAGTAA
AAGATGCTGAAGATCAGTTGGGTGCACGAGTGGGTTACATCGAACTGGATCTCAACAGCGGTAAGATCCT
TGAGAGTTTTCGCCCCGAAGAACGTTTTCCAATGATGAGCACTTTTAAAGTTCTGCTATGTGGCGCGGTA
TTATCCCGTATTGACGCCGGGCAAGAGCAACTCGGTCGCCGCATACACTATTCTCAGAATGACTTGGTTG
AGTACTCACCAGTCACAGAAAAGCATCTTACGGATGGCATGACAGTAAGAGAATTATGCAGTGCTGCCAT
AACCATGAGTGATAACACTGCGGCCAACTTACTTCTGACAACGATCGGAGGACCGAAGGAGCTAACCGCT
TTTTTGCACAACATGGGGGATCATGTAACTCGCCTTGATCGTTGGGAACCGGAGCTGAATGAAGCCATAC
CAAACGACGAGCGTGACACCACGATGCCTGTAGCAATGGCAACAACGTTGCGCAAACTATTAACTGGCGA
ACTACTTACTCTAGCTTCCCGGCAACAATTAATAGACTGGATGGAGGCGGATAAAGTTGCAGGACCACTT
CTGCGCTCGGCCCTTCCGGCTGGCTGGTTTATTGCTGATAAATCTGGAGCCGGTGAGCGTGGGTCTCGCG
GTATCATTGCAGCACTGGGGCCAGATGGTAAGCCCTCCCGTATCGTAGTTATCTACACGACGGGGAGTCA
GGCAACTATGGATGAACGAAATAGACAGATCGCTGAGATAGGTGCCTCACTGATTAAGCATTGGTAACTG
TCAGACCAAGTTTACTCATATATACTTTAGATTGATTTAAAACTTCATTTTTAATTTAAAAGGATCTAGG
TGAAGATCCTTTTTGATAATCTCATGACCAAAATCCCTTAACGTGAGTTTTCGTTCCACTGAGCGTCAGA
CCCCGTAGAAAAGATCAAAGGATCTTCTTGAGATCCTTTTTTTCTGCGCGTAATCTGCTGCTTGCAAACA
AAAAAACCACCGCTACCAGCGGTGGTTTGTTTGCCGGATCAAGAGCTACCAACTCTTTTTCCGAAGGTAA
CTGGCTTCAGCAGAGCGCAGATACCAAATACTGTTCTTCTAGTGTAGCCGTAGTTAGGCCACCACTTCAA
GAACTCTGTAGCACCGCCTACATACCTCGCTCTGCTAATCCTGTTACCAGTGGCTGCTGCCAGTGGCGAT
AAGTCGTGTCTTACCGGGTTGGACTCAAGACGATAGTTACCGGATAAGGCGCAGCGGTCGGGCTGAACGG
GGGGTTCGTGCACACAGCCCAGCTTGGAGCGAACGACCTACACCGAACTGAGATACCTACAGCGTGAGCT
ATGAGAAAGCGCCACGCTTCCCGAAGAGAGAAAGGCGGACAGGTATCCGGTAAGCGGCAGGGTCGGAACA
GGAGAGCGCACGAGGGAGCTTCCAGGGGGAAACGCCTGGTATCTTTATAGTCCTGTCGGGTTTCGCCACC
TCTGACTTGAGCGTCGATTTTTGTGATGCTCGTCAGGGGGGCGGAGCCTATGGAAAAACGCCAGCAACGC
GGCCTTTTTACGGTTCCTGGCCTTTTGCTGGCCTTTTGCTCACATGTTCTTTCCTGCGTTATCCCCTGAT
TCTGTGGATAACCGTATTACCGCCTTTGAGTGAGCTGATACCGCTCGCCGCAGCCGAACGACCGAGCGCA
GCGAGTCAGTGAGCGAGGAAGCGGAAGAGCGCCCAATACGCAAACCGCCTCTCCCCGCGCGTTGGCCGAT
TCATTAATGCAGCTGGCACGACAGGTTTCCCGACTGGAAAGCGGGCAGTGAGCGCAACGCAATTAATGTG
AGTTAGCTCACTCATTAGGCACCCCAGGCTTTACACTTTATGCTTCCGGCTCGTATGTTGTGTGGAATTG
TGAGCGGATAACAATTTCACACAGGAAACAGCTATGACCATGATTACGCCAAGCGCGCAATTAACCCTCA
CTAAAGGGAACAAAAGCTGGAGCTGCAAGCTTAATGTAGTCTTATGCAATACTCTTGTAGTCTTGCAACA
TGGTAACGATGAGTTAGCAACATGCCTTACAAGGAGAGAAAAAGCACCGTGCATGCCGATTGGTGGAAGT
AAGGTGGTACGATCGTGCCTTATTAGGAAGGCAACAGACGGGTCTGACATGGATTGGACGAACCACTGAA
TTGCCGCATTGCAGAGATATTGTATTTAAGTGCCTAGCTCGATACATAAACGGGTCTCTCTGGTTAGACC
AGATCTGAGCCTGGGAGCTCTCTGGCTAACTAGGGAACCCACTGCTTAAGCCTCAATAAAGCTTGCCTTG
AGTGCTTCAAGTAGTGTGTGCCCGTCTGTTGTGTGACTCTGGTAACTAGAGATCCCTCAGACCCTTTTAG
TCAGTGTGGAAAATCTCTAGCAGTGGCGCCCGAACAGGGACTTGAAAGCGAAAGGGAAACCAGAGGAGCT
CTCTCGACGCAGGACTCGGCTTGCTGAAGCGCGCACGGCAAGAGGCGAGGGGCGGCGACTGGTGAGTACG
CCAAAAATTTTGACTAGCGGAGGCTAGAAGGAGAGAGATGGGTGCGAGAGCGTCAGTATTAAGCGGGGGA
GAATTAGATCGCGATGGGAAAAAATTCGGTTAAGGCCAGGGGGAAAGAAAAAATATAAATTAAAACATAT
AGTATGGGCAAGCAGGGAGCTAGAACGATTCGCAGTTAATCCTGGCCTGTTAGAAACATCAGAAGGCTGT
AGACAAATACTGGGACAGCTACAACCATCCCTTCAGACAGGATCAGAAGAACTTAGATCATTATATAATA
CAGTAGCAACCCTCTATTGTGTGCATCAAAGGATAGAGATAAAAGACACCAAGGAAGCTTTAGACAAGAT
AGAGGAAGAGCAAAACAAAAGTAAGACCACCGCACAGCAAGCGGCCGCTGATCTTCAGACCTGGAGGAGG
AGATATGAGGGACAATTGGAGAAGTGAATTATATAAATATAAAGTAGTAAAAATTGAACCATTAGGAGTA
GCACCCACCAAGGCAAAGAGAAGAGTGGTGCAGAGAGAAAAAAGAGCAGTGGGAATAGGAGCTTTGTTCC
TTGGGTTCTTGGGAGCAGCAGGAAGCACTATGGGCGCAGCGTCAATGACGCTGACGGTACAGGCCAGACA
ATTATTGTCTGGTATAGTGCAGCAGCAGAACAATTTGCTGAGGGCTATTGAGGCGCAACAGCATCTGTTG
CAACTCACAGTCTGGGGCATCAAGCAGCTCCAGGCAAGAATCCTGGCTGTGGAAAGATACCTAAAGGATC
AACAGCTCCTGGGGATTTGGGGTTGCTCTGGAAAACTCATTTGCACCACTGCTGTGCCTTGGAATGCTAG
TTGGAGTAATAAATCTCTGGAACAGATTTGGAATCACACGACCTGGATGGAGTGGGACAGAGAAATTAAC
AATTACACAAGCTTAATACACTCCTTAATTGAAGAATCGCAAAACCAGCAAGAAAAGAATGAACAAGAAT
TATTGGAATTAGATAAATGGGCAAGTTTGTGGAATTGGTTTAACATAACAAATTGGCTGTGGTATATAAA
ATTATTCATAATGATAGTAGGAGGCTTGGTAGGTTTAAGAATAGTTTTTGCTGTACTTTCTATAGTGAAT
AGAGTTAGGCAGGGATATTCACCATTATCGTTTCAGACCCACCTCCCAACCCCGAGGGGACCCGACAGGC
CCGAAGGAATAGAAGAAGAAGGTGGAGAGAGAGACAGAGACAGATCCATTCGATTAGTGAACGGATCTCG
ACGGTATCGCTAGCTTTTAAAAGAAAAGGGGGGATTGGGGGGTACAGTGCAGGGGAAAGAATAGTAGACA
TAATAGCAACAGACATACAAACTAAAGAATTACAAAAACAAATTACAAAAATTCAAAATTTTACTAGTGA
TTATCGGATCAACTTTGTATAGAAAAGTTG
Features (pLannotate 1.2.2; 32 found; start..end, strand, type, name):
     20..231     +  promoter       EF-1α core promoter: core promoter for human elongation factor EF-1α
    232..341     +  intron         EF-1α intron A (fragment): intron upstream of the start codon of human EF-1α
    967..1170    +  intron         EF-1α intron A: truncated intron upstream of the start codon of human EF-1α
   1179..1203    +  protein_bind   attB1: mutant version of attB; recombination site for the Gateway® BP reaction BP Clonase™
   1210..1806    +  CDS            PuroR (fragment): puromycin N-acetyltransferase; pac from Streptomyces; confers resistance to puromycin
   1816..1869    +  CDS            T2A: 2A peptide from Thosea asigna virus capsid protein Eukaryotic ribosomes fail to insert a peptide bond between the Gly and Pro residues, yielding separate polypeptides.
   1870..2586    +  CDS            EGFP: EGFP is a basic (constitutively fluorescent) green fluorescent protein published in 1996, derived from Aequorea victoria. It is reported to be a rapidly-maturing weak dimer with moderate acid sensitivity.
   2698..2722    -  protein_bind   attB2: mutant version of attB; recombination site for the Gateway® BP reaction BP Clonase™
   2740..3328    +  misc_feature   WPRE: woodchuck hepatitis virus posttranscriptional regulatory element
   3395..3414    +  misc_feature   cPPT/CTS (fragment): central polypurine tract and central termination sequence of HIV-1
   3416..3649    +  LTR            3' LTR (ΔU3): self-inactivating 3' long terminal repeat (LTR) from HIV-1
   3721..3842    +  polyA_signal   SV40 poly(A) signal: SV40 polyadenylation signal
   3882..4017    +  rep_origin     SV40 ori: SV40 origin of replication
   4038..4056    -  promoter       T7 promoter: promoter for bacteriophage T7 RNA polymerase
   4064..4219    +  CDS            lacZα (fragment): LacZα fragment of β-galactosidase; lacZ fragment
   4224..4652    +  rep_origin     f1 ori (sequence partly withheld): f1 bacteriophage origin of replication; arrow indicates direction of (+) strand synthesis
   4705..4809    +  promoter       AmpR promoter: bla
   4810..5670    +  CDS            AmpR: β-lactamase; bla; confers resistance to ampicillin, carbenicillin, and related antibiotics
   5841..6429    +  rep_origin     ori: high-copy-number ColE1/pMB1/pBR322/pUC origin of replication
   6612..6704    +  CDS            lacI (fragment): lac repressor; lacI; The lac repressor binds to the lac operator to inhibit transcription in E. coli. This inhibition can be relieved by adding lactose or isopropyl-β-D-thiogalactopyranoside (IPTG).
   6717..6738    +  protein_bind   CAP binding site: CAP binding activates transcription in the presence of cAMP. E. coli catabolite activator protein
   6753..6783    +  promoter       lac promoter: promoter for the E. coli lac operon
   6791..6807    +  protein_bind   lac operator: The lac repressor binds to the lac operator to inhibit transcription in E. coli. This inhibition can be relieved by adding lactose or isopropyl-β-D-thiogalactopyranoside (IPTG). lac repressor encoded by lacI
   6852..6870    +  promoter       T3 promoter: promoter for bacteriophage T3 RNA polymerase
   6898..7124    +  promoter       RSV promoter: Rous sarcoma virus enhancer/promoter
   7125..7305    +  LTR            5' LTR (truncated): truncated 5' long terminal repeat (LTR) from HIV-1
   7352..7477    +  misc_feature   HIV-1 Ψ: packaging signal of human immunodeficiency virus type 1
   7461..7824    +  CDS            HIV-1 gag (fragment): gag protein from human immunodeficiency virus 1; gag
   7970..8203    +  misc_feature   RRE: The Rev response element (RRE) of HIV-1 allows for Rev-dependent mRNA export from the nucleus to the cytoplasm.
   8580..8680    +  CDS            Rev (fragment): human immunodeficiency virus 1 (HIV-1) Rev protein; rev; enhances nuclear export of unspliced and incompletely spliced viral mRNAs
   8698..8815    +  misc_feature   cPPT/CTS: central polypurine tract and central termination sequence of HIV-1
   8833..8853    +  protein_bind   attB4: mutant version of attB; core recombination site for the Gateway® BP reaction BP Clonase™
