[The description below was written by a language model from this plasmid's Addgene catalogue record and pLannotate feature annotations shown in this document.]
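Description:
pEpicVector3G_Puro-T2A-EGFP-StrepTagII-HA-FLAG is a third-generation-style, self-inactivating HIV-1 lentiviral transfer plasmid built on a commercial pLV backbone. It is propagated in E. coli through a high-copy ColE1/pUC origin with ampicillin resistance (AmpR), and the backbone also carries an f1 origin, an SV40 origin and lac/T3/T7 remnants. The viral portion begins with an RSV promoter fused to a truncated 5' LTR, which drives Tat-independent genomic RNA production. This is followed by the Ψ packaging signal with a partial gag sequence, the RRE for Rev-dependent nuclear export, and the cPPT/CTS. Downstream of the cargo lie a WPRE to boost transcript expression, the ΔU3 3' LTR and an SV40 polyadenylation signal.

The payload is a single synthetic open reading frame driven by the EF1A promoter (core promoter plus intron A) and flanked by Gateway attB sites left over from assembly. It encodes puromycin N-acetyltransferase, a T2A ribosome-skipping peptide and EGFP, so transduced cells produce separate puromycin-resistance and fluorescent proteins from one transcript. According to the catalogue record, EGFP carries a C-terminal StrepTagII-HA-FLAG triple tag. The automated annotation does not call these tags individually, but an unannotated stretch between the end of EGFP and attB2 could hold them.

The specific combination of three epitopes serves as a protein-level barcode; the depositor lists this construct as number 14 of 20 tagged EGFP combinations. The set was made for spatial epitope barcoding, in which cell populations are stably marked with different tag combinations. Clones can then be distinguished by antibody-based imaging in tissue, for example to follow clonal patches in tumors.
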