Addgene plasmid #162092: pEpicVector3G_Puro-T2A-EGFP-StrepTagII-HA-FLAG
Purpose: EGFP linked to 3 tags on the C-terminus as barcodes. Puromycin resistant.
Depositing lab: Julien Sage. Depositing organization: Stanford University. Publication: Spatial epitope barcoding reveals clonal tumor patch behaviors. Rovira-Clave X, Drainas AP, Jiang S, Bai Y, Baron M, Zhu B, Dallas AE, Lee MC, Chu TP, Holzem A, Ayyagari R, Bhattacharya D, McCaffrey EF, Greenwald NF, Markovic M, Coles GL, Angelo M, Bassik MC, Sage J, Nolan GP. Cancer Cell. 2022 Nov 14;40(11):1423-1439.e11. doi: 10.1016/j.ccell.2022.09.014. Epub 2022 Oct 13. PubMed 36240778.
Backbone
  Vector backbone: pLV
  Backbone manufacturer: Vectorbuilder
  Vector type: Lentiviral
  Selectable markers: Puromycin
Growth in bacteria
  Bacterial resistance: Ampicillin, 100 μg/mL
  Growth temperature: 37°C
  Growth strain: NEB Stable
  Copy number: High Copy
Gene/Insert
  Gene/Insert name: Puromycin resistant; EGFP linked to StrepTagII-HA-FLAG (alt name: G-3-SHF)
  Species: Synthetic
  Mutation: WT
  Promoter: EF1A
  Tag / fusion protein: StrepTagII-HA-FLAG (C terminal on insert)
  Cloning method: Unknown
  Sequencing primers: 3′ aaaggagctgacaggtggtg
Terms and licenses: Academic/Nonprofit Terms; Industry Terms: Not Available to Industry
Depositor comments: #14 out of 20 EGFP tagged combinations . Please visit https://doi.org/10.1101/2021.06.29.449991 for bioRxiv preprint.
How to cite: pEpicVector3G_Puro-T2A-EGFP-StrepTagII-HA-FLAG was a gift from Julien Sage (Addgene plasmid # 162092 ; http://n2t.net/addgene:162092 ; RRID:Addgene_162092)
